Addgene plasmid #227525: pEPDG1CB0028
Purpose: L0 part - CDS (without STOP codon)
Depositing lab: Nicola Patron. Depositing organization: Earlham Institute. Publication: Biosynthesis and bioactivity of anti-inflammatory triterpenoids in Calendula officinalis. Golubova D, Salmon M, Su H, Tansley C, Kaithakottil GG, Linsmith G, Schudoma C, Swarbreck D, O'Connell MA, Patron NJ. Nat Commun. 2025 Jul 28;16(1):6941. doi: 10.1038/s41467-025-62269-w. PubMed 40721615.
Backbone
  Vector backbone: pTwist Chlor High Copy
  Vector type: Plant Expression
Growth in bacteria
  Bacterial resistance: Chloramphenicol, 25 μg/mL
  Growth temperature: 37°C
  Growth strain: DH5alpha
  Copy number: High Copy
Gene/Insert
  Gene/Insert name: CYP716A392a (Calendula arvensis cytochrome P450 1)
  Species: Calendula arvensis
  Mutation: BsaI sites removed by silent mutation
  Cloning method: Restriction Enzyme; 5′ cloning site unknown (unknown if destroyed)
Terms and licenses: Academic/Nonprofit Terms; Industry Terms: Not Available to Industry
Depositor comments: Please note: This plasmid contains the domestication mutation F470L mutation in CYP716A392a.
How to cite: pEPDG1CB0028 was a gift from Nicola Patron (Addgene plasmid # 227525 ; http://n2t.net/addgene:227525 ; RRID:Addgene_227525)
