[The description below was written by a language model from this plasmid's Addgene catalogue record and pLannotate feature annotations shown in this document.]
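Description:
pEPDG1CB0028 is a Level 0 (L0) modular cloning part held in the pTwist Chlor High Copy backbone, a small synthesis vector of about 3.5 kb. It is propagated in E. coli from a high-copy ColE1/pUC-type origin and selected with chloramphenicol through a cat gene driven by its own promoter and followed by a lambda t0 terminator. A short lacZα fragment is also annotated as a backbone remnant. Although it is catalogued as a plant expression vector, the feature table shows no plant promoter, terminator or plant selectable marker, so the plasmid functions as a donor of a coding-sequence part rather than as a standalone expression construct.

The insert is the coding sequence of CYP716A392a, a cytochrome P450 from Calendula arvensis, supplied without a stop codon, a format that generally allows in-frame fusion to a C-terminal tag or other downstream part during assembly. Internal BsaI sites were removed by mutations intended to be silent, which is the usual "domestication" for Type IIS (Golden Gate-style) assembly. However, the depositor notes that domestication introduced an F470L amino-acid change. The automated annotation labels the roughly 1.4 kb open reading frame by homology to CYP716A94 of Kalopanax septemlobus, an enzyme that oxidises the C-28 methyl of beta-amyrin to a carboxyl group to form oleanolate. This is a similarity match, not the identity of the insert, though it is consistent with a CYP716-family triterpenoid oxidase. The associated work concerns the biosynthesis of anti-inflammatory triterpenoids in Calendula, so the part is presumably intended for assembly into plant transcription units to reconstitute or study that pathway. The record does not state the exact cloning sites or overhangs.
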