Features (pLannotate 1.2.2; 6 found; start..end, strand, type, name):
     11..1447    +  CDS            CYP716A94: C7A94_KALSE - Experimental evidence at protein level: Swiss-Prot protein existence level 1. Catalyzes the oxidation of the methyl group to a carboxyl group at the C-28 position of beta-amyrin to form oleanolate. From Kalopanax septemlobus (Castor aralia) (Acanthopanax septemlobus).
   1707..2295    -  rep_origin     ori: high-copy-number ColE1/pMB1/pBR322/pUC origin of replication
   2428..2522    -  terminator     lambda t0 terminator: transcription terminator from phage lambda
   2546..3202    -  CDS            cat: CAT_ECOLX - Experimental evidence at protein level: Swiss-Prot protein existence level 1. This enzyme is an effector of chloramphenicol resistance in bacteria. From Escherichia coli. This protein is used as a marker in many commonly used cloning vectors, such as pACYC184.
   3203..3305    -  promoter       cat promoter: promoter of the E. coli cat gene encoding chloramphenicol acetyltransferase
   3380..3423    -  CDS            lacZα (fragment): LacZα fragment of β-galactosidase; lacZ fragment
>Addgene plasmid #227525 | pEPDG1CB0028 | addgene full sequence | sequence record 455457 | Addgene NGS Result
TAGGTCTCTAATGGAGATATTCTATGCTTCTCTTATCTCTCTTTTTGTTCTTGTTGTTTCTTTTTCTCTT
CATTTTTTCTTCTACAATTCAAAACAACCCGAAGATCAGAAACTACTTCCACCGGGTAGAACGGGCTGGC
CCATAATCGGAGAAAGTCTCGAGTTTCTCGGAAGCGGTTGGTACGGGCACCCCGAAAAGTTCATACTTGA
CCGAATGTCAAAGTTTTCGCCTATAGTATTTAGGTCATCTCTCTTGCTAGAGGATGCTGCAGTGATGTGT
GGTGCTCAAGGGAACAAATTCTTGTTCTCAAATGAGAACAAACTAGTCCAAGTATGGTGGCCCGCTTCGG
TTGACAAAATCTTTCCGTCGGCTAACAAAACCTACAAAACCGAAACCATTAAAATGAGAAAAATGCTCCC
GAATTTCCTCAAACCCGAAGCCTTGCAACGATATATTCCAATCATGGATATTACCACACAAAAACACTTT
GCCGCGGGATGGGAAGGGAAAAAAGAAGTTGTGACTTATGAACTCACAAGACACTTTGCTTTTTGGCTTG
CGTGCAAGATCTTTCTAGATATCGATGATCCTGAACGGGTCAGATATTTATCTGGCCCGTTTGAGAGCAT
CGTTACGGGGATCCTGTCGATCCCCATTGATCTTCCGGGGACACCGTTTAGAAGAGGGATCAATGGGTCC
AACTTCATAATAAAGGAACTTGTGGATATTGTGAAGCAAAGGAAAATTGATTTGGCTCAAGGGAAAGCAA
CACCAACCCAAGATATATTGTCACATATGATTCTATTTAGCGACGAAGATGGCGAGTTCATGACCGAACA
TGACATTTCGGGCAAGATTCTTGCGTTGCTTATTGGTGGGCATGACACTGCGAGCTCTGCTACGGCTTTT
ATTGTTAAGTATCTTGCCGAATTGCCAGAAATCTATGATGGAGTCTACAACGAACAAATGGAAATTGCAA
AATATAAAGCAGCTGGGGAATTATTGAATTGGGAGGATCTATCAAAGATGAAATACTCATGGAAAGTTGC
ATGTGAAGTTCTTAGATTAGTCCCACCGGCCCAAGGTGCTTTTAGAGAAGCCCTTACAGATTTCATGTAC
AATGGTTACTCTATCCCCAAGGGCTGGAAGTTATATTGGAGTGCAAGCTCAACCCATAAAAACCCCGAGG
TTTTCCCCGAACCCGAAAAATTTGACCCGTCAAGATTTGATGGCAGCGGGCCAGCACCTTACACGTTCGT
GCCATTTGGAGGAGGCCCGCACATGTGTCCCGGAAAAGAGTATGCCCGATTAGAAATACTCGTGTTTATG
CATCATCTTGTAACAAAGTTCAAATGGGAGAAAATTATTCCCGATGAGCCCGTTGTTTTCAACCCGATGC
CTAGCCCTGCCAAGGGACTTCCTATTCGTATTTACCCTCATAAAGCTGGTTCGAGAGACCTAAGGCTAGG
TGGAGGCTCAGTGATGATAAGTCTGCGATGGTGGATGCATGTGTCATGGTCATAGCTGTTTCCTGTGTGA
AATTGTTATCCGCTCAGAGGGCACAATCCTATTCCGCGCTATCCGACAATCTCCAAGACATTAGGTGGAG
TTCAGTTCGGCGTATGGCATATGTCGCTGGAAAGAACATGTGAGCAAAAGGCCAGCAAAAGGCCAGGAAC
CGTAAAAAGGCCGCGTTGCTGGCGTTTTTCCATAGGCTCCGCCCCCCTGACGAGCATCACAAAAATCGAC
GCTCAAGTCAGAGGTGGCGAAACCCGACAGGACTATAAAGATACCAGGCGTTTCCCCCTGGAAGCTCCCT
CGTGCGCTCTCCTGTTCCGACCCTGCCGCTTACCGGATACCTGTCCGCCTTTCTCCCTTCGGGAAGCGTG
GCGCTTTCTCATAGCTCACGCTGTAGGTATCTCAGTTCGGTGTAGGTCGTTCGCTCCAAGCTGGGCTGTG
TGCACGAACCCCCCGTTCAGCCCGACCGCTGCGCCTTATCCGGTAACTATCGTCTTGAGTCCAACCCGGT
AAGACACGACTTATCGCCACTGGCAGCAGCCACTGGTAACAGGATTAGCAGAGCGAGGTATGTAGGCGGT
GCTACAGAGTTCTTGAAGTGGTGGCCTAACTACGGCTACACTAGAAGAACAGTATTTGGTATCTGCGCTC
TGCTGAAGCCAGTTACCTTCGGAAAAAGAGTTGGTAGCTCTTGATCCGGCAAACAAACCACCGCTGGTAG
CGGTGGTTTTTTTGTTTGCAAGCAGCAGATTACGCGCAGAAAAAAAGGATCTCAAGAAGATCCTTTGATC
TTTTCTACGGGGTCTGACGCTCTATTCAACAAAGCCGCCGTCCCGTCAAGTCAGCGTAAATGGGTAGGGG
GCTTCAAATCGTCCCCCCATACGATATAAGTTGTTACTAGTGCTTGGATTCTCACCAATAAAAAACGCCC
GGCGGCAACCGAGCGTTCTGAACAAATCCAGATGGAGTTCTGAGGTCATTACTGGATCTATCAACAGGAG
TCCAAGCGAGCTCGATATCAAATTACGCCCCGCCCTGCCACTCATCGCAGTACTGTTGTAATTCATTAAG
CATTCTGCCGACATGGAAGCCATCACAAACGGCATGATGAACCTGAATCGCCAGCGGCATCAGCACCTTG
TCGCCTTGCGTATAATATTTGCCCATGGTGAAAACGGGGGCGAAGAAGTTGTCCATATTGGCCACGTTTA
AATCAAAACTGGTGAAACTCACCCAGGGATTGGCTGAGACGAAAAACATATTCTCAATAAACCCTTTAGG
GAAATAGGCCAGGTTTTCACCGTAACACGCCACATCTTGCGAATATATGTGTAGAAACTGCCGGAAATCG
TCGTGGTATTCACTCCAGAGCGATGAAAACGTTTCAGTTTGCTCATGGAAAACGGTGTAACAAGGGTGAA
CACTATCCCATATCACCAGCTCACCGTCTTTCATTGCCATACGAAATTCCGGATGAGCATTCATCAGGCG
GGCAAGAATGTGAATAAAGGCCGGATAAAACTTGTGCTTATTTTTCTTTACGGTCTTTAAAAAGGCCGTA
ATATCCAGCTGAACGGTCTGGTTATAGGTACATTGAGCAACTGACTGAAATGCCTCAAAATGTTCTTTAC
GATGCCATTGGGATATATCAACGGTGGTATATCCAGTGATTTTTTTCTCCATTTTAGCTTCCTTAGCTCC
TGAAAATCTCGATAACTCAAAAAATACGCCCGGTAGTGATCTTATTTCATTATGGTGAAAGTTGGAACCT
CTTACGTGCCGATCAACGTCTCATTGATACCTGAAACAAAACCCATCGTACGGCCAAGGAAGTCTCCAAT
AACTGTGATCCACCACAAGCGCCAGGGTTTTCCCAGTCACGACGTTGTAAAACGACGGCCAGTCATGCAT
AATCCGCACGCATCTGGAATAAGGAAGTGCCATTCCGCCTGACCT
